Addgene plasmid #232845: pAAV-Syn-SomaXCaMPR
Purpose: AAV transfer plasmid for Syn-mediated expression of soma-targeted XCaMPR
Depositing lab: Kiryl Piatkevich. Depositing organization: Westlake University. Publication: A sensitive soma-localized red fluorescent calcium indicator for in vivo imaging of neuronal populations at single-cell resolution. Zhou S, Zhu Q, Eom M, Fang S, Subach OM, Ran C, Alvarado JS, Sunkavalli PS, Dong Y, Wang Y, Hu J, Zhang H, Wang Z, Sun X, Yang T, Mu Y, Yoon YG, Guo ZV, Subach FV, Piatkevich KD. PLoS Biol. 2025 Apr 29;23(4):e3003048. doi: 10.1371/journal.pbio.3003048. eCollection 2025 Apr. PubMed 40299972.
Backbone
  Vector backbone: pAAV
  Vector type: Mammalian Expression, AAV
Growth in bacteria
  Bacterial resistance: Ampicillin, 100 μg/mL
  Growth temperature: 37°C
  Growth strain: NEB Stable
  Copy number: High Copy
Gene/Insert
  Gene/Insert name: SomaXCaMPR
  Species: Synthetic
  Insert size (bp): 2247
  Promoter: Syn
  Cloning method: Restriction Enzyme; 5′ cloning site BamHI (unknown if destroyed); 3′ cloning site EcoRI (unknown if destroyed)
  Sequencing primers: 5′ CTGAGAGCGCAGTCGAGAGGATCCtaagccaccatgggttctcatcatcatcatcatcatggtatgg; 3′ ATCGATAAGCTTTGTACGGAATTCctaatacagacgctggggcttgcccatg
Terms and licenses: Academic/Nonprofit Terms; Industry Terms: Not Available to Industry
How to cite: pAAV-Syn-SomaXCaMPR was a gift from Kiryl Piatkevich (Addgene plasmid # 232845 ; http://n2t.net/addgene:232845 ; RRID:Addgene_232845)
