[The description below was written by a language model from this plasmid's Addgene catalogue record and pLannotate feature annotations shown in this document.]
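Description:
pAAV-Syn-SomaXCaMPR is an AAV transfer plasmid (pAAV backbone, about 6.7 kb) for neuron-specific expression of a soma-targeted red fluorescent calcium indicator. It is maintained in E. coli through a high-copy ColE1/pUC-type origin with ampicillin selection (AmpR under its own bla promoter), and it also carries an f1 phage origin. The expression cassette is flanked by AAV2 inverted terminal repeats, which allow the intervening DNA to be packaged into recombinant AAV particles when helper functions are supplied. The annotation detects the 3′ ITR in full but only short fragments of the 5′ ITR, a common result for these repetitive, hard-to-sequence elements. The recommended recombination-deficient growth strain is consistent with the need to keep the repeats stable.

Within the ITRs, the human synapsin I (hSyn) promoter drives the 2,247 bp synthetic SomaXCaMPR insert, cloned between BamHI and EcoRI sites. The annotated open reading frame begins with an N-terminal leader containing a His-type tag, T7 gene 10 leader and Xpress epitope. This is followed by a calmodulin-binding peptide derived from rat CaMKK1, a red fluorescent protein module (matched by similarity to HyPerRed, presumably a circularly permuted red reporter domain) and calmodulin. That arrangement is the standard sensor design in which calcium-dependent calmodulin–peptide binding modulates fluorescence. Downstream lies human ribosomal protein RPL10A, joined through linker sequence that gives only short fragmentary matches to other tags and a 2A peptide. RPL10A most likely acts as the soma-localizing motif, though the record does not say so explicitly. A WPRE and bGH polyadenylation signal enhance transcript stability and expression. The construct is intended for in vivo imaging of neuronal population calcium activity at single-cell resolution, with reduced neuropil signal.
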