Features (pLannotate 1.2.2; 25 found; start..end, strand, type, name):
     12..39      +  repeat_region  AAV2 ITR (fragment): inverted terminal repeat of adeno-associated virus serotype 2 inverted
     68..95      +  repeat_region  AAV2 ITR (fragment): inverted terminal repeat of adeno-associated virus serotype 2 inverted
    152..218     +  CDS            small t antigen (fragment): SV40 (simian virus 40) small t antigen
    244..297     +  promoter       EF-1α core promoter (fragment): core promoter for human elongation factor EF-1α
    349..796     +  promoter       hSyn promoter: human synapsin I promoter; confers neuron-specific expression (Kügler et al., 2003)
    827..847     +  CDS            capTEV™ (fragment): composite tag for in vivo biotinylation, TEV protease cleavage, and 6xHis tagging
    848..880     +  CDS            T7 tag (gene 10 leader): leader peptide from bacteriophage T7 gene 10 promotes efficient translation in E. coli
    884..907     +  CDS            Xpress™ tag: Xpress™ epitope tag, including an enterokinase recognition and cleavage site
    929..1006    +  CDS            Camkk1 (fragment): KKCC1_RAT - Experimental evidence at protein level: Swiss-Prot protein existence level 1. Calcium/calmodulin-dependent protein kinase that belongs to a proposed calcium-triggered signaling cascade involved in a number of cellular processes. Phosphorylates CAMK1, CAMK1D, CAMK1G and CAMK4. Involved in regulating cell apoptosis. Promotes cell survival by phosphorylating AKT1/PKB that inhibits pro-apoptotic BAD/Bcl2- antagonist of cell death. From Rattus norvegicus (Rat).
   1012..1737    +  CDS            HyPerRed (fragment): red fluorescent genetically encoded indicator for H2O2 ()
   1745..2185    +  CDS            calmodulin: calcium-binding protein
   2205..2225    -  CDS            9xHis (fragment): 9xHis affinity tag
   2234..2292    +  CDS            F2A (fragment): 2A peptide from foot-and-mouth disease virus polyprotein Eukaryotic ribosomes fail to insert a peptide bond between the Gly and Pro residues, yielding separate polypeptides.
   2318..2334    +  CDS            GFP11x7 (fragment): seven tandem copies of the 11th β-strand of superfolder GFP each GFP11 associates with GFP(1-10), consisting of the first 10 β-strands, to reconstitute fluorescent GFP (Kamiyama et al., 2016)
   2414..3061    +  CDS            RPL10A (sequence withheld): RL10A_HUMAN - Also known as NEDD6. Experimental evidence at protein level: Swiss-Prot protein existence level 1. Component of the large ribosomal subunit. From Homo sapiens (Human).
   3089..3677    +  misc_feature   WPRE: woodchuck hepatitis virus posttranscriptional regulatory element
   3695..3902    +  polyA_signal   bGH poly(A) signal: bovine growth hormone polyadenylation signal
   3954..4094    +  repeat_region  AAV2 ITR: inverted terminal repeat of adeno-associated virus serotype 2 inverted
   4099..4150    -  misc_feature   bom (fragment): basis of mobility region from pBR322
   4169..4624    +  rep_origin     f1 ori (sequence partly withheld): f1 bacteriophage origin of replication; arrow indicates direction of (+) strand synthesis
   4625..4674    -  misc_feature   bom (fragment): basis of mobility region from pBR322
   4776..4811    -  CDS            rop (fragment): Rop protein, which maintains plasmids at low copy number; rop
   4906..5010    +  promoter       AmpR promoter: bla
   5011..5871    +  CDS            AmpR: β-lactamase; bla; confers resistance to ampicillin, carbenicillin, and related antibiotics
   6042..6630    +  rep_origin     ori: high-copy-number ColE1/pMB1/pBR322/pUC origin of replication
>Addgene plasmid #232845 | pAAV-Syn-SomaXCaMPR | addgene full sequence | sequence record 481785 | Addgene NGS Result
CCTGCAGGCAGCTGCGCGCTCGCTCGCTCACTGAGGCCGCCCGGGCGTCGGGCGACCTTTGGTCGCCCGG
CCTCAGTGAGCGAGCGAGCGCGCAGAGAGGGAGTGGCCAACTCCATCACTAGGGGTTCCTGCGGCCGCAC
GCGTTGCAAAGATGGATAAAGTTTTAAACAGAGAGGAATCTTTGCAGCTAATGGACCTTCTAGGTCTTGA
AAGGAGTGGGAATTGGCTCCGGTGCCCGTCAGTGGGCAGAGCGCACATCGCCCACAGTCCCCGAGAAGTT
GGGGGGAGGGGTCGGCAGCAAATTAATTAATGGTTAATTAATCTAGACTGCAGAGGGCCCTGCGTATGAG
TGCAAGTGGGTTTTAGGACCAGGATGAGGCGGGGTGGGGGTGCCTACCTGACGACCGACCCCGACCCACT
GGACAAGCACCCAACCCCCATTCCCCAAATTGCGCATCCCCTATCAGAGAGGGGGAGGGGAAACAGGATG
CGGCGAGGCGCGTGCGCACTGCCAGCTTCAGCACCGCGGACAGTGCCTTCGCCCCCGCCTGGCGGCGCGC
GCCACCGCCGCCTCAGCACTGAAGGCGCGCTGACGTCACTCGCCGGTCCCCCGCAAACTCCCCTTCCCGG
CCACCTTGGTCGCGTCCGCGCCGCCGCCGGCCCAGCCGGACCGCACCACGCGAGGCGCGAGATAGGGGGG
CACGGGCGCGACCATCTGCGCTGCGGCGCCGGCGACTCAGCGCTGCCTCAGTCTGCGGTGGGCAGCGGAG
GAGTCGTGTCGTGCCTGAGAGCGCAGTCGAGAGGATCCTAAGCCACCATGGGTTCTCATCATCATCATCA
TCATGGTATGGCTAGCATGACTGGTGGACAGCAAATGGGTCGGGATCTGTACGACGATGACGATAAGGAT
CTCGCCACCATGGTCGACGTCAAGCTCATCCCCAGCCTGGCCACTGTGATCCTGGTCAAGTCTATGCTGA
GAAAGCGTTCCTTTGGAAACCCATTTCCCGTGGTTTCCGAGCGGATGTACCCCGAGGACGGCGCCCTGAA
GAGCGAGATCAAGAAGGGGCTGAGGCTGAAGGACGGCGGCCACTACGCCGCCGAGGTCAAGACCACCTAC
AAGGCCAAGAAGCCCGTGCAGCTGCCCGGCGCCTACATCGTGGACATCAAGTTGGACATCGTGTCCCACA
ACGAGGACTACACCATCGTGGAACAGTGCGAACGCGCCGAGGGCCGCCACTCCACCGGCGGCATGGACGA
GCTGTACAAGGGCGGTACCGGAGGGAGCCTGGTGAGCAAGGGCGAGGAGGACAACATGGCCATCATCAAG
GAGTTCATGCGCTTCAAGGTGCACATGGAGGGCTCCGTGAACGGCCACGAGTTCGAGATCGAGGGCGAGG
GCGAGGGCCGCCCCTACGAGGCCTTTCAGACCGCTAAGCTTGTCGTCGTTAAGGGTGGTCCTCTGCCCTT
CGCCTGGGACATCCTGTCCCCTCAGTTCATGTACGGCTCCAAGGCCTACATTAAGCACCCAGCCGACATC
CCCGACTACTTCAAGCTGTCCTTCCCCGAGGGCTTCAGGTGGGAGCGCGTGATGAACTTCGAGGACGGCG
GCATTATTCACGTTAACCAGGACTCCTCCCTGCAAGACGGCGTGTTCATCTACAAGGTGAAGCTGCGCGG
CACCAACTTCCCCCCCGACGGCCCCGTAATGCAGAAGAAGACCATGGGCTGGGAGGCCACCCGCGACCAA
CTGACTGAAGAGCAGATCGCAGAATTTAAAGAGGCTTTCTCCCTATTTGACAAGGACGGGGATGGGACAA
TAACAACCAAGGAGCTGGGGACGGTGATGCGGTCTCTGGGGCAGAACCCCACAGAAGCAGAGCTGCAGGA
CATGATCAATGAAGTAGATGCCGACGGTGATGGCACATTCGACTTCCCTGAGTTCCTGACAATGATGGCA
AGAAAAATGAGCTACAGAGACACCGAAGAAGAAATTAGAGAAGCGTTCCGTGTGTTTGATAAGGATGGCA
ATGGCTACATCGGCGCAGCAGAGCTTCGCCACGTGATGACAGACCTTGGAGAGAAGTTAACAGATGAAGA
GGTTGATGAAATGATCAGGGTGGCAGACATCGATGGGGATGGTCAGGTAAACTACGAAGAGTTTGTACAA
ATGATGACAGCGAAGGGCGGAGGGACTGGAGGCAGTGGTGGTGGTGGTGGTGGTGAATTCCCGGTGAAAC
AGACTTTGAATTTTGACCTTCTCAAGTTGGCGGGAGACGTGGAGTCCAACCCAGGCGGATCTGGCGGTAG
CGGAGGGACAGGTGGCTCTGGAGGGAGCGGAGGCACTGGCGGATCTGGTGGGAGCGGAGGTACCTCAGGC
CGGACTCAGATCTCAAGCTCAAGCTTCGAGTTC
[648 nt withheld, positions 2414-3061]
TAGGAATTCCGTACAAAGCTTATCGATAATCAACCTCTGGATTACAAAATTTGTGAAAGATTGACTGGTA
TTCTTAACTATGTTGCTCCTTTTACGCTATGTGGATACGCTGCTTTAATGCCTTTGTATCATGCTATTGC
TTCCCGTATGGCTTTCATTTTCTCCTCCTTGTATAAATCCTGGTTGCTGTCTCTTTATGAGGAGTTGTGG
CCCGTTGTCAGGCAACGTGGCGTGGTGTGCACTGTGTTTGCTGACGCAACCCCCACTGGTTGGGGCATTG
CCACCACCTGTCAGCTCCTTTCCGGGACTTTCGCTTTCCCCCTCCCTATTGCCACGGCGGAACTCATCGC
CGCCTGCCTTGCCCGCTGCTGGACAGGGGCTCGGCTGTTGGGCACTGACAATTCCGTGGTGTTGTCGGGG
AAATCATCGTCCTTTCCTTGGCTGCTCGCCTATGTTGCCACCTGGATTCTGCGCGGGACGTCCTTCTGCT
ACGTCCCTTCGGCCCTCAATCCAGCGGACCTTCCTTCCCGCGGCCTGCTGCCGGCTCTGCGGCCTCTTCC
GCGTCTTCGCCTTCGCCCTCAGACGAGTCGGATCTCCCTTTGGGCCGCCTCCCCGCATCGATACCGGCTC
GAGCTGTGCCTTCTAGTTGCCAGCCATCTGTTGTTTGCCCCTCCCCCGTGCCTTCCTTGACCCTGGAAGG
TGCCACTCCCACTGTCCTTTCCTAATAAAATGAGGAAATTGCATCGCATTGTCTGAGTAGGTGTCATTCT
ATTCTGGGGGGTGGGGTGGGGCAGGACAGCAAGGGGGAGGATTGGGAAGACAATAGCAGGCATGCTGGGG
ATGCGGTCTCGAGCTGATTTTGTAGGTAACCACGTGCGGACCGAGCGGCCGCAGGAACCCCTAGTGATGG
AGTTGGCCACTCCCTCTCTGCGCGCTCGCTCGCTCACTGAGGCCGGGCGACCAAAGGTCGCCCGACGCCC
GGGCTTTGCCCGGGCGGCCTCAGTGAGCGAGCGAGCGCGCAGCTGCCTGCAGGGGCGCCTGATGCGGTAT
TTTCTCCTTACGCATCTGTGCGGTATTTCACACCGCATA
[95 nt withheld, positions 4151-4245]
T
[46 nt withheld, positions 4247-4292]
C
[141 nt withheld, positions 4294-4434]
CCTTTGACGTTGGAGTCCACGTTCTTT
[37 nt withheld, positions 4462-4498]
ACTCTATCTCGGGCTATTCTTTTGATTTATAAGGGATTTTGCCGATTTCGGTCTATTGGTTAAAAAATGA
GCTGATTTAACAAAAATTTAACGCGAATTTTAACAAAATATTAACGTTTACAATTTTATGGTGCACTCTC
AGTACAATCTGCTCTGATGCCGCATAGTTAAGCCAGCCCCGACACCCGCCAACACCCGCTGACGCGCCCT
GACGGGCTTGTCTGCTCCCGGCATCCGCTTACAGACAAGCTGTGACCGTCTCCGGGAGCTGCATGTGTCA
GAGGTTTTCACCGTCATCACCGAAACGCGCGAGACGAAAGGGCCTCGTGATACGCCTATTTTTATAGGTT
AATGTCATGATAATAATGGTTTCTTAGACGTCAGGTGGCACTTTTCGGGGAAATGTGCGCGGAACCCCTA
TTTGTTTATTTTTCTAAATACATTCAAATATGTATCCGCTCATGAGACAATAACCCTGATAAATGCTTCA
ATAATATTGAAAAAGGAAGAGTATGAGTATTCAACATTTCCGTGTCGCCCTTATTCCCTTTTTTGCGGCA
TTTTGCCTTCCTGTTTTTGCTCACCCAGAAACGCTGGTGAAAGTAAAAGATGCTGAAGATCAGTTGGGTG
CACGAGTGGGTTACATCGAACTGGATCTCAACAGCGGTAAGATCCTTGAGAGTTTTCGCCCCGAAGAACG
TTTTCCAATGATGAGCACTTTTAAAGTTCTGCTATGTGGCGCGGTATTATCCCGTATTGACGCCGGGCAA
GAGCAACTCGGTCGCCGCATACACTATTCTCAGAATGACTTGGTTGAGTACTCACCAGTCACAGAAAAGC
ATCTTACGGATGGCATGACAGTAAGAGAATTATGCAGTGCTGCCATAACCATGAGTGATAACACTGCGGC
CAACTTACTTCTGACAACGATCGGAGGACCGAAGGAGCTAACCGCTTTTTTGCACAACATGGGGGATCAT
GTAACTCGCCTTGATCGTTGGGAACCGGAGCTGAATGAAGCCATACCAAACGACGAGCGTGACACCACGA
TGCCTGTAGCAATGGCAACAACGTTGCGCAAACTATTAACTGGCGAACTACTTACTCTAGCTTCCCGGCA
ACAATTAATAGACTGGATGGAGGCGGATAAAGTTGCAGGACCACTTCTGCGCTCGGCCCTTCCGGCTGGC
TGGTTTATTGCTGATAAATCTGGAGCCGGTGAGCGTGGGTCTCGCGGTATCATTGCAGCACTGGGGCCAG
ATGGTAAGCCCTCCCGTATCGTAGTTATCTACACGACGGGGAGTCAGGCAACTATGGATGAACGAAATAG
ACAGATCGCTGAGATAGGTGCCTCACTGATTAAGCATTGGTAACTGTCAGACCAAGTTTACTCATATATA
CTTTAGATTGATTTAAAACTTCATTTTTAATTTAAAAGGATCTAGGTGAAGATCCTTTTTGATAATCTCA
TGACCAAAATCCCTTAACGTGAGTTTTCGTTCCACTGAGCGTCAGACCCCGTAGAAAAGATCAAAGGATC
TTCTTGAGATCCTTTTTTTCTGCGCGTAATCTGCTGCTTGCAAACAAAAAAACCACCGCTACCAGCGGTG
GTTTGTTTGCCGGATCAAGAGCTACCAACTCTTTTTCCGAAGGTAACTGGCTTCAGCAGAGCGCAGATAC
CAAATACTGTTCTTCTAGTGTAGCCGTAGTTAGGCCACCACTTCAAGAACTCTGTAGCACCGCCTACATA
CCTCGCTCTGCTAATCCTGTTACCAGTGGCTGCTGCCAGTGGCGATAAGTCGTGTCTTACCGGGTTGGAC
TCAAGACGATAGTTACCGGATAAGGCGCAGCGGTCGGGCTGAACGGGGGGTTCGTGCACACAGCCCAGCT
TGGAGCGAACGACCTACACCGAACTGAGATACCTACAGCGTGAGCTATGAGAAAGCGCCACGCTTCCCGA
AGGGAGAAAGGCGGACAGGTATCCGGTAAGCGGCAGGGTCGGAACAGGAGAGCGCACGAGGGAGCTTCCA
GGGGGAAACGCCTGGTATCTTTATAGTCCTGTCGGGTTTCGCCACCTCTGACTTGAGCGTCGATTTTTGT
GATGCTCGTCAGGGGGGCGGAGCCTATGGAAAAACGCCAGCAACGCGGCCTTTTTACGGTTCCTGGCCTT
TTGCTGGCCTTTTGCTCACATGT
